Addgene plasmid #226102: pcs2-cDELE1(142-515)-GFP-IRES-mCherry
Purpose: cDELE1 (corresponding to mitochondrially imported, cleaved DELE1, residues 142-515) stability reporter construct for transient expression in mammalian cells
Depositing lab: Michael Rape. Depositing organization: University of California, Berkeley. Publication: Stress response silencing by an E3 ligase mutated in neurodegeneration. Haakonsen DL, Heider M, Ingersoll AJ, Vodehnal K, Witus SR, Uenaka T, Wernig M, Rape M. Nature. 2024 Feb;626(8000):874-880. doi: 10.1038/s41586-023-06985-7. Epub 2024 Jan 31. PubMed 38297121.
Backbone
  Vector backbone: pcs2-GFP-IRES-mCherry
  Vector type: Mammalian Expression
Growth in bacteria
  Bacterial resistance: Ampicillin, 100 μg/mL
  Growth temperature: 37°C
  Growth strain: DH5alpha
  Copy number: Unknown
Gene/Insert
  Gene/Insert name: DELE1
  Species: H. sapiens (human)
  Mutation: only encodes for residues 142-515 of DELE1 corresponding to cDELE1
  Entrez Gene: DELE1 (a.k.a. DELE, DELE1(L), KIAA0141)
  Tag / fusion protein: GFP (C terminal on backbone)
Terms and licenses: Academic/Nonprofit Terms; Industry Terms: Not Available to Industry
Depositor comments: Cloned into BsmBI digested pcs2-GFP-IRES-mCherry.
How to cite: pcs2-cDELE1(142-515)-GFP-IRES-mCherry was a gift from Michael Rape (Addgene plasmid # 226102 ; http://n2t.net/addgene:226102 ; RRID:Addgene_226102)
