[The description below was written by a language model from this plasmid's Addgene catalogue record and pLannotate feature annotations shown in this document.]
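Description:
pcs2-cDELE1(142-515)-GFP-IRES-mCherry is a 7.2 kb mammalian expression plasmid built on a pCS2-type backbone (pcs2-GFP-IRES-mCherry) and intended for transient transfection of mammalian cells. It is maintained in E. coli through a high-copy ColE1/pUC-type origin and selected with ampicillin via the β-lactamase gene. An f1 origin and remnants of a lac cloning region (lacZα and lacI fragments, lac promoter and operator) are also annotated in the backbone.

The payload is a single bicistronic transcription unit driven by the simian cytomegalovirus IE94 enhancer/promoter, with an SP6 promoter just downstream that could in principle support in vitro transcription. The first open reading frame encodes residues 142-515 of human DELE1, the fragment termed cDELE1 that corresponds to the mitochondrially imported and cleaved form of the protein. It is fused at its C terminus to GFP, which the feature table identifies as codon-optimized AcGFP1. An EMCV internal ribosome entry site follows and directs cap-independent translation of mCherry from the same mRNA, and the unit ends at an SV40 polyadenylation signal flanked by T7 and T3 promoter sequences. According to the depositor, the DELE1 fragment was cloned into the BsmBI-digested parental vector.

Because both fluorescent proteins are translated from one transcript, mCherry acts as an internal control for transfection efficiency and transcript level, while the GFP signal follows the abundance of the cDELE1 fusion. The GFP-to-mCherry ratio therefore reports on cDELE1 protein stability, consistent with the stated purpose as a stability reporter. The associated study concerns silencing of a stress response by an E3 ligase.
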