Features (pLannotate 1.2.2; 18 found; start..end, strand, type, name):
    440..1159    -  CDS            AcGFP1: Aequorea coerulescens GFP mammalian codon-optimized
   1175..2296    -  CDS            DELE1 (fragment): DELE1_HUMAN - Also known as DELE From Homo sapiens (Human).
   2337..2355    -  promoter       SP6 promoter: promoter for bacteriophage SP6 RNA polymerase
   2390..3367    -  promoter       CMV IE94 promoter: enhancer/promoter region of simian cytomegalovirus major immediate early transcription unit IE94
   3374..3440    +  CDS            lacZα (fragment): LacZα fragment of β-galactosidase; lacZ fragment
   3445..3873    +  rep_origin     f1 ori (sequence partly withheld): f1 bacteriophage origin of replication; arrow indicates direction of (+) strand synthesis
   3926..4030    +  promoter       AmpR promoter: bla
   4031..4891    +  CDS            AmpR: β-lactamase; bla; confers resistance to ampicillin, carbenicillin, and related antibiotics
   5062..5650    +  rep_origin     ori: high-copy-number ColE1/pMB1/pBR322/pUC origin of replication
   5833..5925    +  CDS            lacI (fragment): lac repressor; lacI; The lac repressor binds to the lac operator to inhibit transcription in E. coli. This inhibition can be relieved by adding lactose or isopropyl-β-D-thiogalactopyranoside (IPTG).
   5938..5959    +  protein_bind   CAP binding site: CAP binding activates transcription in the presence of cAMP. E. coli catabolite activator protein
   5974..6004    +  promoter       lac promoter: promoter for the E. coli lac operon
   6012..6028    +  protein_bind   lac operator: The lac repressor binds to the lac operator to inhibit transcription in E. coli. This inhibition can be relieved by adding lactose or isopropyl-β-D-thiogalactopyranoside (IPTG). lac repressor encoded by lacI
   6073..6091    +  promoter       T3 promoter: promoter for bacteriophage T3 RNA polymerase
   6204..6338    +  polyA_signal   SV40 poly(A) signal: SV40 polyadenylation signal
   6343..6360    +  promoter       T7 promoter (fragment): promoter for bacteriophage T7 RNA polymerase
   6371..7078    -  CDS            mCherry: mCherry is a basic (constitutively fluorescent) red fluorescent protein published in 2004, derived from Discosoma sp.. It is reported to be a very rapidly-maturing monomer with low acid sensitivity.
   7087..432     -  misc_feature   IRES (across the origin): internal ribosome entry site (IRES) of the encephalomyocarditis virus (EMCV)
>Addgene plasmid #226102 | pcs2-cDELE1(142-515)-GFP-IRES-mCherry | addgene full sequence | sequence record 448403 | Addgene NGS Result
TCCTTCAGCCCCTTGTTGAATACGCTTGAGGAGAGCCATTTGACTCTTTCCACAACTATCCAACTCACAA
CGTGGCACTGGGGTTGTGCCGCCTTTGCAGGTGTATCTTATACACGTGGCTTTTGGCCGCAGAGGCACCT
GTCGCCAGGTGGGGGGTTCCGCTGCCTGCAAAGGGTCGCTACAGACGTTGTTTGTCTTCAAGAAGCTTCC
AGAGGAACTGCTTCCTTCACGACATTCAACAGACCTTGCATTCCTTTGGCGAGAGGGGAAAGACCCCTAG
GAATGCTCGTCAAGAAGACAGGGCCAGGTTTCCGGGCCCTCACATTGCCAAAAGACGGCAATATGGTGGA
AAATAACATATAGACAAACGCACACCGGCCTTATTCCAAGCGGCTTCGGCCAGTAACGTTAGGGGGGGGG
GAGGGAGAGGGGCTCTAGATCACTTGTACAGCTCATCCATGCCGTGGGTGATGGCGGCGGCGGTCACGAA
GCCGAAGTAGATCATGTGATCGCGCTTCTCGTTGGGGTCCTTGGACAGGGCGCTCTGGGTGGACAGGTAG
TGGTTATCGGGCAGCAGCACAGGGCCATCGCCGATGGGGGTATTCTGCTGGTAGTGGTCGGCCAGCTGCA
CGCTGCCATCCTCGATGTTGTGGCGGATCTTGAAGTTCACCTTGATGCCATTCTTGGCCTTGTCGGTCAT
GATGTACACATTGTGGGCGTTGTAGTTGTACTCCATCTTATTGCCCAGGATGTTGCCATCCTCCTTGAAA
TCGGTGCCGGTCAGCTCGATGCGATTCACCAGGGTATCGCCCTCGAACTTCACCTCGGCGCGCGACTTGT
AGTTGCCGTCATCCTCGAAGAAGATGGTGCGCTCCTGGATGTAGCCCTCAGGCATGGCGCTCTTGAAGAA
GTCGTGCTGCTTCATGTGATCGGGGTAGCGTGAGAAGCACTGCACGCCGTAGCTCAGGGTGGTCACCAGG
GTGGGCCAGGGCACAGGCAGCTTGCCGGTGGTGCAGATGAACTTCAGGGTCAGCTTGCCGTAGGTGGCAT
CGCCCTCGCCCTCGCCGCTCACGCTGAACTTGTGGCCATTCACATCGCCATTCAGCTCGATCAGGATGGG
CACGATGCCGGTGAACAGCTCGGCGCCCTTGCTCACCATGCTGCCTCCGCCTCCGCCAAAACCTAGTCTT
ACAACACTCCTTTCCAGTGGGTAGGGGTGTGGGGGAATAGCCCTGCTGGAGGCTTCCAGGCTGGCTCCGA
GATGCCCACTTCTGCAGAGGAGGCCAAGGTTGCCTGTGCTCGAGGCATGTGGTAGGCGTGAGGTTCCTGC
TAGCAGGGTGTTCAAGCTGCAGAGGGAGGGGCTGGAGAAAGACTTCAGTCCTGTAACTGTCAGGTCGCTG
GGCCCCGGGGCTGCAGCCCCCATGGAAAAGAGGGCTCGCAGCCTCTCCTGGGCGGCCTCATTTCCCAGAG
CGGCTGACTGCTGGTAACATCTCAAGGCCTCTCCCAGATTCCTCTGCACACCAAGGCCTTTCTCATAGCA
AATTCCAAGGTGGTACCTGCTCTGTGAGTCCCCATTGTTGGCTGCAAGCCAAAGATATTTCACAGCTCTC
TGCTCATCCAGGTAGGGCTCCTTGGTGAAAAGCACCCCGAGGAAAGCTTGGGCCTCTCTCAAGCCTGAGT
CTGCAGCCTGCTTCAGCAAGGACACTGCCCTCTGCCGCTCAGGGTTCCACGAAGAGGCTGGGTCTCGTAG
TAGGCACCTGGCATAGCGGTACTGAGCCAGGCTGTGGCCCTGGCTGGCAGCCAACTGATAATAAAGGACC
GCCTTGCTAATGTCCCTGGGGGTGCCTCTGCCATGCTCATGACACAAGCCCGCATTGTACTGCGCTTTGC
TGTAGCCGCGGGCTGCAGCTTTCTGGAAGTAAGAAAAGGCTGCCGTGTGGTCGCCACTCTTCATGTTCTC
TGTTCCCAGGAAGTTGAAAGTGATGGAAACACTGAGCTGGAAGAGCTGCTGAATGGAAGTCACAGCCTCC
TCAAGGGAAAGAGTTTTTGATTTATCTTGTTCCTTTTCACCAGTGGGCTGAGGCTGGGCTGGTTTTGCCT
CGGACTCGATGCTACTACTGGCATGCAGGAAGCCAAAATCACCGGGACCTTCCTCAGAGGGGTCCTGAGG
ACGAGCTCCTCTCAAAGAGTTGTGTGAGAAGTTCCGGGGCTGAGCTGAGGCTTCTTCCTGGCCAAGCCTG
GGTTCCCTGAGGCCAGTGTGCCTGGGAGCTGGGCCATCGGGGCTGGGGAGGATGTGCATGGTGGCGGGAT
CCGCAAAAAGAACAAGTAGCTTGTATTCTATAGTGTCACCTAAATCAAGCTTGCTCCGACGTCCCCAGGC
AGAATGGCGGTTCCCTAAACGAGCATTGCTTATATAGACCTCCCATTAGGCACGCCTACCGCCCATTTAC
GTCAATGGAACGCCCATTTGCGTCATTGCCCCTCCCCATTGACGTCAATGGGGATGTACTTGGCAGCCAT
CGCGGGCCATTTACCGCCATTGACGTCAATGGGAGTACTGCCAATGTACCCTGGCGTACTTCCAATAGTA
ATGTACTTGCCAAGTTACTATTAATAGATATTGATGTACTGCCAAGTGGGCCATTTACCGTCATTGACGT
CAATAGGGGGCGTGAGAACGGATATGAATGGGCAATGAGCCATCCCATTGACGTCAATGGTGGGTGGTCC
TATTGACGTCAATGGGCATTGAGCCAGGCGGGCCATTTACCGTAATTGACGTCAATGGGGGAGGCGCCAT
ATACGTCAATAGGACCGCCCATATGACGTCAATAGGAAAGACCATATATAGAGACCATTGACGTCAATGG
GGGAGTGGCTATGGGCGGTATTAGGAAGCCCCATATATGGTATATGGGACCGCCCATTGGGAGGGGCTAT
CTACGTCAATAGGAAAACCCATATATGGAATACTATATGGCATAGGGCCAATACATAGTATTGAACCTGG
CCAATAGCCATATTGGCATAGGGCCATATTGGATATTGCCTATATATTGATCCTGGCATATAGCCAATAT
GGCCGCCATTATTGGCACCATGCCAATTCAATATGGCGGACTTGGCACAGGGCCAAGACCCCTCCTCAAA
CTTGGCACCGTGCCAAGTAGACCCCTCCCCAGTTGGCACAGTGCCAGGTCCGCCATATTGAATTGGCATG
GTGCCAAGTCCGCCATATTGAATTGGCTGGGGTCCAGATCCACCATATTGAATTGGCACGAGTCCATATA
CGCCATATTGAATTGGCACAGGTCCAGATCCACCATATTGAATTGGCATGAGTCCATATACGCCATATTG
AATTGGCGGTCGACTGGCGTAATAGCGAAGAGGCCCGCACCGATCGCCCTTCCCAACAGTTGCGCAGCCT
GAATGGCGAATGGG
[124 nt withheld, positions 3445-3568]
C
[91 nt withheld, positions 3570-3660]
A
[49 nt withheld, positions 3662-3710]
CCTTTGACGTTGGAGTCCACGTTCTTT
[37 nt withheld, positions 3738-3774]
ACCCTATCTCGGTCTATTCTTTTGATTTATAAGGGATTTTGCCGATTTCGGCCTATTGGTTAAAAAATGA
GCTGATTTAACAAAAATTTAACGCGAATTTTAACAAAATATTAACGCTTACAATTTAGGTGGCACTTTTC
GGGGAAATGTGCGCGGAACCCCTATTTGTTTATTTTTCTAAATACATTCAAATATGTATCCGCTCATGAG
ACAATAACCCTGATAAATGCTTCAATAATATTGAAAAAGGAAGAGTATGAGTATTCAACATTTCCGTGTC
GCCCTTATTCCCTTTTTTGCGGCATTTTGCCTTCCTGTTTTTGCTCACCCAGAAACGCTGGTGAAAGTAA
AAGATGCTGAAGATCAGTTGGGTGCACGAGTGGGTTACATCGAACTGGATCTCAACAGCGGTAAGATCCT
TGAGAGTTTTCGCCCCGAAGAACGTTTTCCAATGATGAGCACTTTTAAAGTTCTGCTATGTGGCGCGGTA
TTATCCCGTATTGACGCCGGGCAAGAGCAACTCGGTCGCCGCATACACTATTCTCAGAATGACTTGGTTG
AGTACTCACCAGTCACAGAAAAGCATCTTACGGATGGCATGACAGTAAGAGAATTATGCAGTGCTGCCAT
AACCATGAGTGATAACACTGCGGCCAACTTACTTCTGACAACGATCGGAGGACCGAAGGAGCTAACCGCT
TTTTTGCACAACATGGGGGATCATGTAACTCGCCTTGATCGTTGGGAACCGGAGCTGAATGAAGCCATAC
CAAACGACGAGCGTGACACCACGATGCCTGTAGCAATGGCAACAACGTTGCGCAAACTATTAACTGGCGA
ACTACTTACTCTAGCTTCCCGGCAACAATTAATAGACTGGATGGAGGCGGATAAAGTTGCAGGACCACTT
CTGCGCTCGGCCCTTCCGGCTGGCTGGTTTATTGCTGATAAATCTGGAGCCGGTGAGCGTGGGTCTCGCG
GTATCATTGCAGCACTGGGGCCAGATGGTAAGCCCTCCCGTATCGTAGTTATCTACACGACGGGGAGTCA
GGCAACTATGGATGAACGAAATAGACAGATCGCTGAGATAGGTGCCTCACTGATTAAGCATTGGTAACTG
TCAGACCAAGTTTACTCATATATACTTTAGATTGATTTAAAACTTCATTTTTAATTTAAAAGGATCTAGG
TGAAGATCCTTTTTGATAATCTCATGACCAAAATCCCTTAACGTGAGTTTTCGTTCCACTGAGCGTCAGA
CCCCGTAGAAAAGATCAAAGGATCTTCTTGAGATCCTTTTTTTCTGCGCGTAATCTGCTGCTTGCAAACA
AAAAAACCACCGCTACCAGCGGTGGTTTGTTTGCCGGATCAAGAGCTACCAACTCTTTTTCCGAAGGTAA
CTGGCTTCAGCAGAGCGCAGATACCAAATACTGTTCTTCTAGTGTAGCCGTAGTTAGGCCACCACTTCAA
GAACTCTGTAGCACCGCCTACATACCTCGCTCTGCTAATCCTGTTACCAGTGGCTGCTGCCAGTGGCGAT
AAGTCGTGTCTTACCGGGTTGGACTCAAGACGATAGTTACCGGATAAGGCGCAGCGGTCGGGCTGAACGG
GGGGTTCGTGCACACAGCCCAGCTTGGAGCGAACGACCTACACCGAACTGAGATACCTACAGCGTGAGCT
ATGAGAAAGCGCCACGCTTCCCGAAGGGAGAAAGGCGGACAGGTATCCGGTAAGCGGCAGGGTCGGAACA
GGAGAGCGCACGAGGGAGCTTCCAGGGGGAAACGCCTGGTATCTTTATAGTCCTGTCGGGTTTCGCCACC
TCTGACTTGAGCGTCGATTTTTGTGATGCTCGTCAGGGGGGCGGAGCCTATGGAAAAACGCCAGCAACGC
GGCCTTTTTACGGTTCCTGGCCTTTTGCTGGCCTTTTGCTCACATGTTCTTTCCTGCGTTATCCCCTGAT
TCTGTGGATAACCGTATTACCGCCTTTGAGTGAGCTGATACCGCTCGCCGCAGCCGAACGACCGAGCGCA
GCGAGTCAGTGAGCGAGGAAGCGGAAGAGCGCCCAATACGCAAACCGCCTCTCCCCGCGCGTTGGCCGAT
TCATTAATGCAGCTGGCACGACAGGTTTCCCGACTGGAAAGCGGGCAGTGAGCGCAACGCAATTAATGTG
AGTTAGCTCACTCATTAGGCACCCCAGGCTTTACACTTTATGCTCCCGGCTCGTATGTTGTGTGGAATTG
TGAGCGGATAACAATTTCACACAGGAAACAGCTATGACCATGATTACGCCAAGCGCGCAATTAACCCTCA
CTAAAGGGAACAAAAGCTGGGTACCGGGCCCAATGCATTGGCGCCGCGGCCGCGAATTAAAAAACCTCCC
ACACCTCCCCCTGAACCTGAAACATAAAATGAATGCAATTGTTGTTGTTAACTTGTTTATTGCAGCTTAT
AATGGTTACAAATAAAGCAATAGCATCACAAATTTCACAAATAAAGCATTTTTTTCACTGCATTCTAGTT
GTGGTTTGTCCAAACTCATCAATGTATCTTATCATGTCTGGATCTACGTAATACGACTCACTATAGTTCT
AGATCACTTGTACAGCTCGTCCATGCCGCCGGTGGAGTGGCGGCCCTCGGCGCGTTCGTACTGTTCCACG
ATGGTGTAGTCCTCGTTGTGGGAGGTGATGTCCAACTTGATGTTGACGTTGTAGGCGCCGGGCAGCTGCA
CGGGCTTCTTGGCCTTGTAGGTGGTCTTGACCTCAGCGTCGTAGTGGCCGCCGTCCTTCAGCTTCAGCCT
CTGCTTGATCTCGCCCTTCAGGGCGCCGTCCTCGGGGTACATCCGCTCGGAGGAGGCCTCCCAGCCCATG
GTTTTCTTCTGCATTACGGGGCCGTCGGAGGGGAAGTTGGTGCCGCGCAGCTTCACCTTGTAGATGAACT
CGCCGTCCTGCAGGGAGGAGTCCTGGGTCACGGTCACCACGCCGCCGTCCTCGAAGTTCATCACGCGCTC
CCACTTGAAGCCCTCGGGGAAGGACAGCTTCAAGTAGTCGGGGATGTCGGCGGGGTGCTTCACGTAGGCC
TTGGAGCCGTACATGAACTGAGGGGACAGGATGTCCCAGGCGAAGGGCAGGGGGCCACCCTTGGTCACCT
TCAGCTTGGCGGTCTGGGTGCCCTCGTAGGGGCGGCCCTCGCCCTCGCCCTCGATCTCGAACTCGTGGCC
GTTCACGGAGCCCTCCATGTGCACCTTGAAGCGCATGAACTCCTTGATGATGGCCATGTTATCCTCCTCG
CCCTTGCTCACCATTCCGGAGGTATTATCGTGTTTTTCAAAGGAAAACCACGTCCCCGTGGTTCGGGGGG
CCTAGACGTTTTTTTAACCTCGACTAAACACATGTAAAGCATGTGCACCGAGGCCCCAGATCAGATCCCA
TACAATGGGGTACCTTCTGGGCA
